>Addgene plasmid #64115 | pLH-nmsgRNA1.1 | addgene full sequence | sequence record 205001 | Addgene NGS Result
TGCAGCTGGCACGACAGGTTTCCCGACTGGAAAGCGGGCAGTGAGCGCAACGCAATTAATGTGAGTTAGC
TCACTCATTAGGCACCCCAGGCTTTACACTTTATGCTTCCGGCTCGTATGTTGTGTGGAATTGTGAGCGG
ATAACAATTTCACACAGGAAACAGCTATGACCATGATTACGCCAAGCGCGCAATTAACCCTCACTAAAGG
GAACAAAAGCTGGAGCTGCAAGCTTAATGTAGTCTTATGCAATACTCTTGTAGTCTTGCAACATGGTAAC
GATGAGTTAGCAACATGCCTTACAAGGAGAGAAAAAGCACCGTGCATGCCGATTGGTGGAAGTAAGGTGG
TACGATCGTGCCTTATTAGGAAGGCAACAGACGGGTCTGACATGGATTGGACGAACCACTGAATTGCCGC
ATTGCAGAGATATTGTATTTAAGTGCCTAGCTCGATACATAAACGGGTCTCTCTGGTTAGACCAGATCTG
AGCCTGGGAGCTCTCTGGCTAACTAGGGAACCCACTGCTTAAGCCTCAATAAAGCTTGCCTTGAGTGCTT
CAAGTAGTGTGTGCCCGTCTGTTGTGTGACTCTGGTAACTAGAGATCCCTCAGACCCTTTTAGTCAGTGT
GGAAAATCTCTAGCAGTGGCGCCCGAACAGGGACTTGAAAGCGAAAGGGAAACCAGAGGAGCTCTCTCGA
CGCAGGACTCGGCTTGCTGAAGCGCGCACGGCAAGAGGCGAGGGGCGGCGACTGGTGAGTACGCCAAAAA
TTTTGACTAGCGGAGGCTAGAAGGAGAGAGATGGGTGCGAGAGCGTCAGTATTAAGCGGGGGAGAATTAG
ATCGCGATGGGAAAAAATTCGGTTAAGGCCAGGGGGAAAGAAAAAATATAAATTAAAACATATAGTATGG
GCAAGCAGGGAGCTAGAACGATTCGCAGTTAATCCTGGCCTGTTAGAAACATCAGAAGGCTGTAGACAAA
TACTGGGACAGCTACAACCATCCCTTCAGACAGGATCAGAAGAACTTAGATCATTATATAATACAGTAGC
AACCCTCTATTGTGTGCATCAAAGGATAGAGATAAAAGACACCAAGGAAGCTTTAGACAAGATAGAGGAA
GAGCAAAACAAAAGTAAGACCACCGCACAGCAAGCGGCCGCTGATCTTCAGACCTGGAGGAGGAGATATG
AGGGACAATTGGAGAAGTGAATTATATAAATATAAAGTAGTAAAAATTGAACCATTAGGAGTAGCACCCA
CCAAGGCAAAGAGAAGAGTGGTGCAGAGAGAAAAAAGAGCAGTGGGAATAGGAGCTTTGTTCCTTGGGTT
CTTGGGAGCAGCAGGAAGCACTATGGGCGCAGCGTCAATGACGCTGACGGTACAGGCCAGACAATTATTG
TCTGGTATAGTGCAGCAGCAGAACAATTTGCTGAGGGCTATTGAGGCGCAACAGCATCTGTTGCAACTCA
CAGTCTGGGGCATCAAGCAGCTCCAGGCAAGAATCCTGGCTGTGGAAAGATACCTAAAGGATCAACAGCT
CCTGGGGATTTGGGGTTGCTCTGGAAAACTCATTTGCACCACTGCTGTGCCTTGGAATGCTAGTTGGAGT
AATAAATCTCTGGAACAGATTTGGAATCACACGACCTGGATGGAGTGGGACAGAGAAATTAACAATTACA
CAAGCTTAATACACTCCTTAATTGAAGAATCGCAAAACCAGCAAGAAAAGAATGAACAAGAATTATTGGA
ATTAGATAAATGGGCAAGTTTGTGGAATTGGTTTAACATAACAAATTGGCTGTGGTATATAAAATTATTC
ATAATGATAGTAGGAGGCTTGGTAGGTTTAAGAATAGTTTTTGCTGTACTTTCTATAGTGAATAGAGTTA
GGCAGGGATATTCACCATTATCGTTTCAGACCCACCTCCCAACCCCGAGGGGACCCGACAGGCCCGAAGG
AATAGAAGAAGAAGGTGGAGAGAGAGACAGAGACAGATCCATTCGATTAGTGAACGGATCTCGACGGTAT
CGATCACGAGACTAGCCTCGAGCGGCCGCCCCCTTCACCGAGGGCCTATTTCCCATGATTCCTTCATATT
TGCATATACGATACAAGGCTGTTAGAGAGATAATTGGAATTAATTTGACTGTAAACACAAAGATATTAGT
ACAAAATACGTGACGTAGAAAGTAATAATTTCTTGGGTAGTTTGCAGTTTTAAAATTATGTTTTAAAATG
GACTATCATATGCTTACCGTAACTTGAAAGTATTTCGATTTCTTGGCTTTATATATCTTGTGGAAAGGAC
GAAACACCGGTGTCTTCGAGGCTTACTAAAAGCCAGATAACAGTATGCGTATTTGCGCGCTGATTTTTGC
GGTATAAGAATATATACTGATATGTATACCCGAAGTATGTCAAAAAGAGGTGTGCTATGAAGCAGCGTAT
TACAGTGACAGTTGACAGCGACAGCTATCAGTTGCTCAAGGCATATATGATGTCAATATCTCCGGTCTGG
TAAGCACAACCATGCAGAATGAAGCCCGTCGTCTGCGTGCCGAACGCTGGAAAGCGGAAAATCAGGAAGG
GATGGCTGAGGTCGCCCGGTTTATTGAAATGAACGGCTCTTTTGCTGACGAGAACAGGGACTGGTGAAAT
GCAGTTTAAGGTTTACACCTATAAAAGAGAGAGCCGTTATCGTCTGTTTGTGGATGTACAGAGTGATATT
ATTGACACGCCCGGGCGACGGATGGTGATCCCCCTGGCCAGTGCACGTCTGCTGTCAGATAAAGTCTCCC
GTGAACTTTACCCGGTGGTGCATATCGGGGATGAAAGCTGGCGCATGATGACCACCGATATGGCCAGTGT
GCCGGTCTCCGTTATCGGGGAAGAAGTGGCTGATCTCAGCCACCGCGAAAATGACATCAAAAACGCCATT
AACCTGATGTTCTGGGGAATATAAACCCTGCAGGACGAAGACCAGTTGTAGCTCCCTTTCTCATTTCGGA
AACGAAATGAGAACCGTTGCTACAATAAGGCCGTCTGAAAAGATGTGCCGCAACGCTCTGCCCCTTAAAG
CTTCTGCTTTAAGGGGCATCGTTTAATTTTTTTGAATTCTCGACCTCGAGACAAATGGCAGTATTCATCC
ACAATTTTAAAAGAAAAGGGGGGATTGGGGGGTACAGTGCAGGGGAAAGAATAGTAGACATAATAGCAAC
AGACATACAAACTAAAGAATTACAAAAACAAATTACAAAAATTCAAAATTTTCGGGTTTATTACAGGGAC
AGCAGAGATCCACTTTGGCCGCGGCTCGAGGGGGTTGGGGTTGCGCCTTTTCCAAGGCAGCCCTGGGTTT
GCGCAGGGACGCGGCTGCTCTGGGCGTGGTTCCGGGAAACGCAGCGGCGCCGACCCTGGGTCTCGCACAT
TCTTCACGTCCGTTCGCAGCGTCACCCGGATCTTCGCCGCTACCCTTGTGGGCCCCCCGGCGACGCTTCC
TGCTCCGCCCCTAAGTCGGGAAGGTTCCTTGCGGTTCGCGGCGTGCCGGACGTGACAAACGGAAGCCGCA
CGTCTCACTAGTACCCTCGCAGACGGACAGCGCCAGGGAGCAATGGCAGCGCGCCGACCGCGATGGGCTG
TGGCCAATAGCGGCTGCTCAGCAGGGCGCGCCGAGAGCAGCGGCCGGGAAGGGGCGGTGCGGGAGGCGGG
GTGTGGGGCGGTAGTGTGGGCCCTGTTCCTGCCCGCGCGGTGTTCCGCATTCTGCAAGCCTCCGGAGCGC
ACGTCGGCAGTCGGCTCCCTCGTTGACCGAATCACCGACCTCTCTCCCCAGGGGGATCCACCGGATCAAG
CTTGCCAGCTGGGGCGCCCTCTGGTAAGGTTGGGAAGCCCTGCAGATCTGATCCCGGGGGGCAATGAGAT
ATGAAAAAGCCTGAACTCACCGCGACGTCTGTCGAGAAGTTTCTGATCGAAAAGTTCGACAGCGTCTCCG
ACCTGATGCAGCTCTCGGAGGGCGAAGAATCTCGTGCTTTCAGCTTCGATGTAGGAGGGCGTGGATATGT
CCTGCGGGTAAATAGCTGCGCCGATGGTTTCTACAAAGATCGTTATGTTTATCGGCACTTTGCATCGGCC
GCGCTCCCGATTCCGGAAGTGCTTGACATTGGGGAATTTAGCGAGAGCCTGACCTATTGCATCTCCCGCC
GTGCACAGGGTGTCACGTTGCAAGATCTGCCTGAAACCGAACTGCCCGCTGTTCTGCAGCCGGTCGCGGA
GGCCATGGATGCGATCGCTGCGGCCGATCTTAGCCAGACGAGCGGGTTCGGCCCATTCGGACCGCAAGGA
ATCGGTCAATACACTACATGGCGTGATTTCATATGCGCGATTGCTGATCCCCATGTGTATCACTGGCAAA
CTGTGATGGACGACACCGTCAGTGCGTCCGTCGCGCAGGCTCTCGATGAGCTGATGCTTTGGGCCGAGGA
CTGCCCCGAAGTCCGGCACCTCGTGCACGCGGATTTCGGCTCCAACAATGTCCTGACGGACAATGGCCGC
ATAACAGCGGTCATTGACTGGAGCGAGGCGATGTTCGGGGATTCCCAATACGAGGTCGCCAACATCTTCT
TCTGGAGGCCGTGGTTGGCTTGTATGGAGCAGCAGACGCGCTACTTCGAGCGGAGGCATCCGGAGCTTGC
AGGATCGCCGCGGCTCCGGGCGTATATGCTCCGCATTGGTCTTGACCAACTCTATCAGAGCTTGGTTGAC
GGCAATTTCGATGATGCAGCTTGGGCGCAGGGTCGATGCGACGCAATCGTCCGATCCGGAGCCGGGACTG
TCGGGCGTACACAAATCGCCCGCAGAAGCGCGGCCGTCTGGACCGATGGCTGTGTAGAAGTACTCGCCGA
TAGTGGAAACCGACGCCCCAGCACTCGTCCGAGGGCAAAGGAATAGAGTAGATGCCGACCGGGATCTATC
GATACCGTCGACCTCGAGGGGGGGCCCGGTACCTTTAAGACCAATGACTTACAAGGCAGCTGTAGATCTT
AGCCACTTTTTAAAAGAAAAGGGGGGACTGGAAGGGCTAATTCACTCCCAACGAAGAAAAGATCTGCTTT
TTGCTTGTACTGGGTCTCTCTGGTTAGACCAGATCTGAGCCTGGGAGCTCTCTGGCTAACTAGGGAACCC
ACTGCTTAAGCCTCAATAAAGCTTGCCTTGAGTGCTTCAAGTAGTGTGTGCCCGTCTGTTGTGTGACTCT
GGTAACTAGAGATCCCTCAGACCCTTTTAGTCAGTGTGGAAAATCTCTAGCAGTAGTAGTTCATGTCATC
TTATTATTCAGTATTTATAACTTGCAAAGAAATGAATATCAGAGAGTGAGAGGAACTTGTTTATTGCAGC
TTATAATGGTTACAAATAAAGCAATAGCATCACAAATTTCACAAATAAAGCATTTTTTTCACTGCATTCT
AGTTGTGGTTTGTCCAAACTCATCAATGTATCTTATCATGTCTGGCTCTAGCTATCCCGCCCCTAACTCC
GCCCATCCCGCCCCTAACTCCGCCCAGTTCCGCCCATTCTCCGCCCCATGGCTGACTAATTTTTTTTATT
TATGCAGAGGCCGAGGCCGCCTCGGCCTCTGAGCTATTCCAGAAGTAGTGAGGAGGCTTTTTTGGAGGCC
TAGGGACGTACCCAATTCGCCCTATAGTGAGTCGTATTACGCGCGCTCACTGGCCGTCGTTTTACAACGT
CGTGACTGGGAAAACCCTGGCGTTACCCAACTTAATCGCCTTGCAGCACATCCCCCTTTCGCCAGCTGGC
GTAATAGCGAAGAGGCCCGCACCGATCGCCCTTCCCAACAGTTGCGCAGCCTGAATGGCGAATGGG
[124 nt withheld, positions 5877-6000]
C
[91 nt withheld, positions 6002-6092]
A
[49 nt withheld, positions 6094-6142]
CCTTTGACGTTGGAGTCCACGTTCTTT
[37 nt withheld, positions 6170-6206]
ACCCTATCTCGGTCTATTCTTTTGATTTATAAGGGATTTTGCCGATTTCGGCCTATTGGTTAAAAAATGA
GCTGATTTAACAAAAATTTAACGCGAATTTTAACAAAATATTAACGCTTACAATTTAGGTGGCACTTTTC
GGGGAAATGTGCGCGGAACCCCTATTTGTTTATTTTTCTAAATACATTCAAATATGTATCCGCTCATGAG
ACAATAACCCTGATAAATGCTTCAATAATATTGAAAAAGGAAGAGTATGAGTATTCAACATTTCCGTGTC
GCCCTTATTCCCTTTTTTGCGGCATTTTGCCTTCCTGTTTTTGCTCACCCAGAAACGCTGGTGAAAGTAA
AAGATGCTGAAGATCAGTTGGGTGCACGAGTGGGTTACATCGAACTGGATCTCAACAGCGGTAAGATCCT
TGAGAGTTTTCGCCCCGAAGAACGTTTTCCAATGATGAGCACTTTTAAAGTTCTGCTATGTGGCGCGGTA
TTATCCCGTATTGACGCCGGGCAAGAGCAACTCGGTCGCCGCATACACTATTCTCAGAATGACTTGGTTG
AGTACTCACCAGTCACAGAAAAGCATCTTACGGATGGCATGACAGTAAGAGAATTATGCAGTGCTGCCAT
AACCATGAGTGATAACACTGCGGCCAACTTACTTCTGACAACGATCGGAGGACCGAAGGAGCTAACCGCT
TTTTTGCACAACATGGGGGATCATGTAACTCGCCTTGATCGTTGGGAACCGGAGCTGAATGAAGCCATAC
CAAACGACGAGCGTGACACCACGATGCCTGTAGCAATGGCAACAACGTTGCGCAAACTATTAACTGGCGA
ACTACTTACTCTAGCTTCCCGGCAACAATTAATAGACTGGATGGAGGCGGATAAAGTTGCAGGACCACTT
CTGCGCTCGGCCCTTCCGGCTGGCTGGTTTATTGCTGATAAATCTGGAGCCGGTGAGCGTGGGTCTCGCG
GTATCATTGCAGCACTGGGGCCAGATGGTAAGCCCTCCCGTATCGTAGTTATCTACACGACGGGGAGTCA
GGCAACTATGGATGAACGAAATAGACAGATCGCTGAGATAGGTGCCTCACTGATTAAGCATTGGTAACTG
TCAGACCAAGTTTACTCATATATACTTTAGATTGATTTAAAACTTCATTTTTAATTTAAAAGGATCTAGG
TGAAGATCCTTTTTGATAATCTCATGACCAAAATCCCTTAACGTGAGTTTTCGTTCCACTGAGCGTCAGA
CCCCGTAGAAAAGATCAAAGGATCTTCTTGAGATCCTTTTTTTCTGCGCGTAATCTGCTGCTTGCAAACA
AAAAAACCACCGCTACCAGCGGTGGTTTGTTTGCCGGATCAAGAGCTACCAACTCTTTTTCCGAAGGTAA
CTGGCTTCAGCAGAGCGCAGATACCAAATACTGTTCTTCTAGTGTAGCCGTAGTTAGGCCACCACTTCAA
GAACTCTGTAGCACCGCCTACATACCTCGCTCTGCTAATCCTGTTACCAGTGGCTGCTGCCAGTGGCGAT
AAGTCGTGTCTTACCGGGTTGGACTCAAGACGATAGTTACCGGATAAGGCGCAGCGGTCGGGCTGAACGG
GGGGTTCGTGCACACAGCCCAGCTTGGAGCGAACGACCTACACCGAACTGAGATACCTACAGCGTGAGCT
ATGAGAAAGCGCCACGCTTCCCGAAGGGAGAAAGGCGGACAGGTATCCGGTAAGCGGCAGGGTCGGAACA
GGAGAGCGCACGAGGGAGCTTCCAGGGGGAAACGCCTGGTATCTTTATAGTCCTGTCGGGTTTCGCCACC
TCTGACTTGAGCGTCGATTTTTGTGATGCTCGTCAGGGGGGCGGAGCCTATGGAAAAACGCCAGCAACGC
GGCCTTTTTACGGTTCCTGGCCTTTTGCTGGCCTTTTGCTCACATGTTCTTTCCTGCGTTATCCCCTGAT
TCTGTGGATAACCGTATTACCGCCTTTGAGTGAGCTGATACCGCTCGCCGCAGCCGAACGACCGAGCGCA
GCGAGTCAGTGAGCGAGGAAGCGGAAGAGCGCCCAATACGCAAACCGCCTCTCCCCGCGCGTTGGCCGAT
TCATTAA
Features (pLannotate 1.2.2; 30 found; start..end, strand, type, name):
     57..78      +  protein_bind   CAP binding site: CAP binding activates transcription in the presence of cAMP. E. coli catabolite activator protein
     93..123     +  promoter       lac promoter: promoter for the E. coli lac operon
    131..147     +  protein_bind   lac operator: The lac repressor binds to the lac operator to inhibit transcription in E. coli. This inhibition can be relieved by adding lactose or isopropyl-β-D-thiogalactopyranoside (IPTG). lac repressor encoded by lacI
    192..210     +  promoter       T3 promoter: promoter for bacteriophage T3 RNA polymerase
    238..464     +  promoter       RSV promoter: Rous sarcoma virus enhancer/promoter
    465..645     +  LTR            5' LTR (truncated): truncated 5' long terminal repeat (LTR) from HIV-1
    692..817     +  misc_feature   HIV-1 Ψ: packaging signal of human immunodeficiency virus type 1
    801..1164    +  CDS            HIV-1 gag (fragment): gag protein from human immunodeficiency virus 1; gag
   1310..1543    +  misc_feature   RRE: The Rev response element (RRE) of HIV-1 allows for Rev-dependent mRNA export from the nucleus to the cytoplasm.
   1920..2020    +  CDS            Rev (fragment): human immunodeficiency virus 1 (HIV-1) Rev protein; rev; enhances nuclear export of unspliced and incompletely spliced viral mRNAs
   2070..2310    +  promoter       U6 promoter: RNA polymerase III promoter for human U6 snRNA
   2330..2405    +  intron         PDK intron (fragment): pdk; modified pyruvate orthophosphate dikinase intron from Flaveria trinervia 3.0
   2496..2654    +  CDS            ccdA (fragment): CCDA_ECO57 - Also known as H, letA. Experimental evidence at protein level: Swiss-Prot protein existence level 1. Antitoxin component of a type II toxin-antitoxin (TA) system which inhibits the post-segregational killing (PSK) of plasmid-free cells, also referred to as a plasmid addiction system. Binds to and blocks the activity of CcdB; will also remove bound CcdB protein from the CcdB-GyrA complex by forming a CcdA-CcdB complex, a process termed rejuvenation. Functions as a transcriptional corepressor for the ccdAB operon, repression also requires CcdB (By similarity). From Escherichia coli
   2659..2961    +  CDS            ccdB: CCDB_ECOLI - Also known as G, letB, letD. Experimental evidence at protein level: Swiss-Prot protein existence level 1. Toxic component of a type II toxin-antitoxin (TA) system, functioning in plasmid maintainence. Responsible for the post- segregational killing (PSK) of plasmid-free cells, also referred to as a plasmid addiction system. Half-life of over 2 hours. Cell killing by CcdB is accompanied by filamentation, defects in chromosome and plasmid segregation, defects in cell division, formation of anucleate cells, decreased DNA synthesis and plasmid loss. Interferes with the activity of DN
   3013..3105    +  misc_RNA       Nm tracrRNA: trans-activating CRISPR RNA for the Neisseria meningitidis CRISPR/Cas9 system (Hou et al., 2013)
   3155..3272    +  misc_feature   cPPT/CTS: central polypurine tract and central termination sequence of HIV-1
   3321..3831    +  promoter       hPGK promoter: human phosphoglycerate kinase 1 promoter
   3921..4943    +  CDS            hph: KHYB_ECOLX - Experimental evidence at protein level: Swiss-Prot protein existence level 1. The aminoglycoside phosphotransferases achieve inactivation of their antibiotic substrates by phosphorylation. Only phosphorylates hygromycin and closely related compounds such as demethyl analogs and destomycin. From Escherichia coli.
   4967..5003    +  misc_feature   MCS (fragment): pBluescript multiple cloning site
   4999..5136    +  CDS            nef (fragment): NEF_HV1LA - Experimental evidence at protein level: Swiss-Prot protein existence level 1. Extracellular Nef protein targets CD4(+) T-lymphocytes for apoptosis by interacting with CXCR4 surface receptors. From Human immunodeficiency virus type 1 group M subtype B (isolate Lai) (HIV-1).
   5122..5302    +  LTR            5' LTR (truncated): truncated 5' long terminal repeat (LTR) from HIV-1
   5374..5495    +  polyA_signal   SV40 poly(A) signal: SV40 polyadenylation signal
   5535..5670    +  rep_origin     SV40 ori: SV40 origin of replication
   5691..5709    -  promoter       T7 promoter: promoter for bacteriophage T7 RNA polymerase
   5717..5872    +  CDS            lacZα (fragment): LacZα fragment of β-galactosidase; lacZ fragment
   5877..6305    +  rep_origin     f1 ori (sequence partly withheld): f1 bacteriophage origin of replication; arrow indicates direction of (+) strand synthesis
   6358..6462    +  promoter       AmpR promoter: bla
   6463..7323    +  CDS            AmpR: β-lactamase; bla; confers resistance to ampicillin, carbenicillin, and related antibiotics
   7494..8082    +  rep_origin     ori: high-copy-number ColE1/pMB1/pBR322/pUC origin of replication
   8265..44      +  CDS            lacI (fragment) (across the origin): lac repressor; lacI; The lac repressor binds to the lac operator to inhibit transcription in E. coli. This inhibition can be relieved by adding lactose or isopropyl-β-D-thiogalactopyranoside (IPTG).
