[The description below was written by a language model from this plasmid's Addgene catalogue record and pLannotate feature annotations shown in this document.]
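Description:
pLH-nmsgRNA1.1 is a lentiviral CRISPR guide-RNA vector built on the pLKO.1 backbone (about 8.3 kb in total) for expressing a Neisseria meningitidis Cas9 single-guide RNA scaffold, version 1.1, in mammalian cells. In bacteria it is maintained through a high-copy ColE1/pUC-type origin and an ampicillin resistance gene, and it also carries an f1 origin. The transfer-vector portion has an RSV promoter fused to a truncated HIV-1 5' LTR, the Ψ packaging signal with a gag fragment, the Rev response element, a cPPT/CTS element and a truncated 3' LTR, followed by an SV40 polyadenylation signal and SV40 origin. These elements allow the RNA genome to be packaged when helper functions are supplied in trans, and then integrated into target cells.

The payload sits between the RRE and the cPPT. A human U6 RNA polymerase III promoter lies upstream of a stuffer containing a ccdA fragment and an intact ccdB toxin gene, which is followed by the Nm tracrRNA-derived scaffold. The presence of ccdB explains why the plasmid is grown in a ccdB-tolerant strain. The arrangement suggests that the toxin cassette is a counter-selectable placeholder to be replaced by a target-specific spacer, although the record does not describe that step; it lists only SbfI and EcoRI as the sites flanking the insert. No targeting spacer is recorded, so this appears to be the empty guide-cloning vector. Downstream, a human PGK promoter drives the hygromycin phosphotransferase gene for selecting transduced cells. The associated work concerns multicolor CRISPR labeling of chromosomal loci in human cells, which fits use of this guide alongside a separately supplied Nm Cas9 protein.
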