Addgene plasmid #64115: pLH-nmsgRNA1.1
Purpose: Vector for expression of Nm sgRNA1.1 in mammalian cells
Depositing lab: Thoru Pederson. Depositing organization: University of Massachusetts, Worcester. Publication: Multicolor CRISPR labeling of chromosomal loci in human cells. Ma H, Naseri A, Reyes-Gutierrez P, Wolfe SA, Zhang S, Pederson T. Proc Natl Acad Sci U S A. 2015 Mar 10;112(10):3002-7. doi: 10.1073/pnas.1420024112. Epub 2015 Feb 23. PubMed 25713381.
Backbone
  Vector backbone: pLKO.1
  Backbone size w/o insert (bp): 8000
  Total vector size (bp): 8313
  Vector type: Mammalian Expression, Lentiviral, CRISPR
  Selectable markers: Hygromycin
Growth in bacteria
  Bacterial resistance: Ampicillin, 100 μg/mL
  Growth temperature: 37°C
  Growth strain: ccdB Survival
  Copy number: High Copy
Gene/Insert
  Gene/Insert name: Nm sgRNA1.1
  gRNA/shRNA sequence: gttgtagctccctttctcatttcggaaacgaaatgagaaccgttgctacaataaggccgtctgaaaagatgtgccgcaacgctctgccccttaaagcttctgctttaaggggcatcgttta
  Species: Synthetic
  Promoter: U6
  Cloning method: Restriction Enzyme; 5′ cloning site SbfI (not destroyed); 3′ cloning site EcoRI (not destroyed)
  Sequencing primers: 5′ cccttcaccgagggcctatttccc; 3′ CTATTCTTTCCCCTGCACTGTACCC
Terms and licenses: Academic/Nonprofit Terms; Industry Terms: Not Available to Industry
How to cite: pLH-nmsgRNA1.1 was a gift from Thoru Pederson (Addgene plasmid # 64115 ; http://n2t.net/addgene:64115 ; RRID:Addgene_64115)
