>Addgene plasmid #64115 | pLH-nmsgRNA1.1 | addgene partial sequence | sequence record 110351 | LKO1_5 5'-GACTATCATATGCTTACCGT-3'
AGGACGAAACACCGGTGTCTTCGAGGCTTACTAAAAGCCAGATAACAGTATGCGTATTTGCGCGCTGATT
TTTGCGGTATAAGAATATATACTGATATGTATACCCGAAGTATGTCAAAAAGAGGTGTGCTATGAAGCAG
CGTATTACAGTGACAGTTGACAGCGACAGCTATCAGTTGCTCAAGGCATATATGATGTCAATATCTCCGG
TCTGGTAAGCACAACCATGCAGAATGAAGCCCGTCGTCTGCGTGCCGAACGCTGGAAAGCGGAAAATCAG
GAAGGGATGGCTGAGGTCGCCCGGTTTATTGAAATGAACGGCTCTTTTGCTGACGAGAACAGGGACTGGT
GAAATGCAGTTTAAGGTTTACACCTATAAAAGAGAGAGCCGTTATCGTCTGTTTGTGGATGTACAGAGTG
ATATTATTGACACGCCCGGGCGACGGATGGTGATCCCCCTGGCCAGTGCACGTCTGCTGTCAGATAAAGT
CTCCCGTGAACTTTACCCGGTGGTGCATATCGGGGATGAAAGCTGGCGCATGATGACCACCGATATGGCC
AGTGTGCCGGTCTCCGTTATCGGGGAAGAAGTGGCTGATCTCAGCCACCGCGAAAATGACATCAAAAACG
CCATTAACCTGATGTTCTGGGGAATATAAACCCTGCAGGACGAAGACCAGTTGTAGCTCCCTTTCTCATT
TCGGAAACGAAATGAGAACCGTTGCTACAATAAGGCCGTCTGAAAAGATGTGCCGCAACGCTCTGCCCCT
TAAAGCTTCTGCTTTAAGGGGCATC
