>Addgene plasmid #64115 | pLH-nmsgRNA1.1 | addgene partial sequence | sequence record 110539 | pLJM1-3 5'-GACGTGAAGAATGTGCGAGA-3'
AGCAGCCGCGTCCCTGCGCAAACCCAGGGCTGCCTTGGAAAAGGCGCAACCCCAACCCCCTCGAGCCGCG
GCCAAAGTGGATCTCTGCTGTCCCTGTAATAAACCCGAAAATTTTGAATTTTTGTAATTTGTTTTTGTAA
TTCTTTAGTTTGTATGTCTGTTGCTATTATGTCTACTATTCTTTCCCCTGCACTGTACCCCCCAATCCCC
CCTTTTCTTTTAAAATTGTGGATGAATACTGCCATTTGTCTCGAGGTCGAGAATTCAAAAAAATTAAACG
ATGCCCCTTAAAGCAGAAGCTTTAAGGGGCAGAGCGTTGCGGCACATCTTTTCAGACGGCCTTATTGTAG
CAACGGTTCTCATTTCGTTTCCGAAATGAGAAAGGGAGCTACAACTGGTCTTCGTCCTGCAGGGTTTATA
TTCCCCAGAACATCAGGTTAATGGCGTTTTTGATGTCATTTTCGCGGTGGCTGAGATCAGCCACTTCTTC
CCCGATAACGGAGACCGGCACACTGGCCATATCGGTGGTCATCATGCGCCAGCTTTCATCCCCGATATGC
ACCACCGGGTAAAGTTCACGGGAGACTTTATCTGACAGCAGACGTGCACTGGCCAGGGGGATCACCATCC
GTCGCCCGGGCGTGTCAATAATATCACTCTGTACATCCACAAACAGACGATAACGGCTCTCTCTTTTATA
GGTGTAAACCTTAAACTGCATTTCACCAGTCCCTGTTCTCGTCAGCAAAAGAGCCGTTCATTTCAATAAA
CCGG
